Addgene plasmid #222581: pPB-EF1a-BCL2-hygro
Purpose: PiggyBac transposon plasmid for constitutive expression of BCL2
Depositing lab: George Church. Depositing organization: Harvard Medical School. Publication: Induction of Meiosis from Human Pluripotent Stem Cells. Pierson Smela M, Adams J, Ma C, Breimann L, Widocki U, Shioda T, Church GM. bioRxiv 2024.05.31.596483 10.1101/2024.05.31.596483.
Backbone
  Vector backbone: pPB-EF1a
  Vector type: Mammalian Expression
  Selectable markers: Hygromycin
Growth in bacteria
  Bacterial resistance: Ampicillin, 100 μg/mL
  Growth temperature: 37°C
  Growth strain: DH5alpha
  Copy number: High Copy
Gene/Insert
  Gene/Insert name: BCL2
  Species: H. sapiens (human)
  Entrez Gene: BCL2 (a.k.a. Bcl-2, PPP1R50)
  Cloning method: Gibson Cloning
Terms and licenses: Academic/Nonprofit Terms; Industry Terms: Not Available to Industry
Depositor comments: Please visit https://doi.org/10.1101/2024.05.31.596483 for bioRxiv preprint.
How to cite: pPB-EF1a-BCL2-hygro was a gift from George Church (Addgene plasmid # 222581 ; http://n2t.net/addgene:222581 ; RRID:Addgene_222581)
