[The description below was written by a language model from this plasmid's Addgene catalogue record and pLannotate feature annotations shown in this document.]
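Description:
pPB-EF1a-BCL2-hygro is a 7.6 kb mammalian expression plasmid built on the pPB-EF1a backbone and designed as a PiggyBac transposon donor for stable, constitutive expression of human BCL2. In bacteria it is maintained through a high-copy ColE1/pUC-type origin and selected with ampicillin via the β-lactamase gene and its native promoter. The catalogue describes it as a PiggyBac transposon, which would be mobilised into the genome of target cells by a separately supplied PiggyBac transposase. The automated feature table does not annotate the transposon terminal repeats, so their positions cannot be stated from this record.

The payload consists of two divergently oriented cassettes. In one direction, the human EF-1α core promoter with its intron A drives the BCL2 coding sequence, which encodes the anti-apoptotic protein that regulates mitochondrial membrane permeability and restrains caspase activation. The open reading frame is flanked by attB1 and attB2 Gateway recombination remnants (although the insert is recorded as cloned by Gibson assembly) and is followed by an SV40 polyadenylation signal. A short 3xHA fragment lies beyond attB2, but the record does not indicate that BCL2 is tagged. In the opposite direction, the mouse PGK promoter drives the hygromycin phosphotransferase gene, terminated by a bGH poly(A) signal, which allows hygromycin selection of cells carrying the integrated cassette. Other small annotated fragments (FRT, mNeonGreen, TRE3GV, lacZα, lacI, rop, bom) appear to be vestiges of earlier cloning.

The construct serves to suppress apoptosis in engineered cell lines, and the associated work concerns induction of meiosis from human pluripotent stem cells.
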