Features (pLannotate 1.2.2; 25 found; start..end, strand, type, name):
    171..1031    -  CDS            AmpR: β-lactamase; bla; confers resistance to ampicillin, carbenicillin, and related antibiotics
   1032..1136    -  promoter       AmpR promoter: bla
   1231..1266    +  CDS            rop (fragment): Rop protein, which maintains plasmids at low copy number; rop
   1368..1467    +  misc_feature   bom (fragment): basis of mobility region from pBR322
   1473..1630    -  CDS            lacZα (fragment): LacZα fragment of β-galactosidase; lacZ fragment
   2037..2058    -  promoter       SV40 promoter (fragment): SV40 enhancer and early promoter
   2062..2286    -  polyA_signal   bGH poly(A) signal: bovine growth hormone polyadenylation signal
   2314..3339    -  CDS            HygR: aminoglycoside phosphotransferase from E. coli; aph(4)-Ia; confers resistance to hygromycin
   3359..3858    -  promoter       PGK promoter: mouse phosphoglycerate kinase 1 promoter
   3884..3901    -  protein_bind   FRT (minimal) (fragment): supports FLP-mediated excision but not integration (Turan and Bode, 2011) FLP recombinase from the Saccharomyces cerevisiae 2μ plasmid
   3940..3961    -  CDS            mNeonGreen (fragment): bright monomeric yellow-green fluorescent protein derived from LanYFP (Shaner et al., 2013)
   3980..4191    +  promoter       EF-1α core promoter: core promoter for human elongation factor EF-1α
   4192..4305    +  intron         EF-1α intron A (fragment): intron upstream of the start codon of human EF-1α
   4931..5134    +  intron         EF-1α intron A: truncated intron upstream of the start codon of human EF-1α
   5143..5177    +  promoter       TRE3GV promoter (fragment): 3rd-generation Tet-responsive promoter that can be activated by binding of Tet-On® 3G, optimized for retroviral and lentiviral vectors
   5216..5233    +  protein_bind   attB1 (fragment): mutant version of attB; core recombination site for the Gateway® BP reaction BP Clonase™
   5257..5973    +  CDS            BCL2: BCL2_HUMAN - Experimental evidence at protein level: Swiss-Prot protein existence level 1. Suppresses apoptosis in a variety of cell systems including factor-dependent lymphohematopoietic and neural cells. Regulates cell death by controlling the mitochondrial membrane permeability. Appears to function in a feedback loop system with caspases. Inhibits caspase activity either by preventing the release of cytochrome c from the mitochondria and/or by binding to the apoptosis-activating factor (APAF-1). May attenuate inflammation by impairing NLRP1-inflammasome activation, hence CASP1 activation an
   5978..5998    -  protein_bind   attB2: mutant version of attB; core recombination site for the Gateway® BP reaction BP Clonase™
   6001..6029    +  CDS            3xHA (fragment): three tandem HA epitope tags
   6149..6283    -  polyA_signal   SV40 poly(A) signal: SV40 polyadenylation signal
   6639..6655    -  protein_bind   lac operator: The lac repressor binds to the lac operator to inhibit transcription in E. coli. This inhibition can be relieved by adding lactose or isopropyl-β-D-thiogalactopyranoside (IPTG). lac repressor encoded by lacI
   6663..6693    -  promoter       lac promoter: promoter for the E. coli lac operon
   6708..6729    -  protein_bind   CAP binding site: CAP binding activates transcription in the presence of cAMP. E. coli catabolite activator protein
   6742..6834    -  CDS            lacI (fragment): lac repressor; lacI; The lac repressor binds to the lac operator to inhibit transcription in E. coli. This inhibition can be relieved by adding lactose or isopropyl-β-D-thiogalactopyranoside (IPTG).
   7017..7605    -  rep_origin     ori: high-copy-number ColE1/pMB1/pBR322/pUC origin of replication
>Addgene plasmid #222581 | pPB-EF1a-BCL2-hygro | addgene full sequence | sequence record 439881 | Addgene NGS Result
GAAGATCCTTTGATCTTTTCTACGGGGTCTGACGCTCAGTGGAACGAAAACTCACGTTAAGGGATTTTGG
TCATGAGATTATCAAAAAGGATCTTCACCTAGATCCTTTTAAATTAAAAATGAAGTTTTAAATCAATCTA
AAGTATATATGAGTAAACTTGGTCTGACAGTTACCAATGCTTAATCAGTGAGGCACCTATCTCAGCGATC
TGTCTATTTCGTTCATCCATAGTTGCCTGACTCCCCGTCGTGTAGATAACTACGATACGGGAGGGCTTAC
CATCTGGCCCCAGTGCTGCAATGATACCGCGTGACCCACGCTCACCGGCTCCAGATTTATCAGCAATAAA
CCAGCCAGCCGGAAGGGCCGAGCGCAGAAGTGGTCCTGCAACTTTATCCGCCTCCATCCAGTCTATTAAT
TGTTGCCGGGAAGCTAGAGTAAGTAGTTCGCCAGTTAATAGTTTGCGCAACGTTGTTGCCATTGCTACAG
GCATCGTGGTGTCACGCTCGTCGTTTGGTATGGCTTCATTCAGCTCCGGTTCCCAACGATCAAGGCGAGT
TACATGATCCCCCATGTTGTGCAAAAAAGCGGTTAGCTCCTTCGGTCCTCCGATCGTTGTCAGAAGTAAG
TTGGCCGCAGTGTTATCACTCATGGTTATGGCAGCACTGCATAATTCTCTTACTGTCATGCCATCCGTAA
GATGCTTTTCTGTGACTGGTGAGTACTCAACCAAGTCATTCTGAGAATAGTGTATGCGGCGACCGAGTTG
CTCTTGCCCGGCGTCAATACGGGATAATACCGCGCCACATAGCAGAACTTTAAAAGTGCTCATCATTGGA
AAACGTTCTTCGGGGCGAAAACTCTCAAGGATCTTACCGCTGTTGAGATCCAGTTCGATGTAACCCACTC
GTGCACCCAACTGATCTTCAGCATCTTTTACTTTCACCAGCGTTTCTGGGTGAGCAAAAACAGGAAGGCA
AAATGCCGCAAAAAAGGGAATAAGGGCGACACGGAAATGTTGAATACTCATACTCTTCCTTTTTCAATAT
TATTGAAGCATTTATCAGGGTTATTGTCTCATGAGCGGATACATATTTGAATGTATTTAGAAAAATAAAC
AAATAGGGGTTCCGCGCACATTTCCCCGAAAAGTGCCACCTGACGTCTAAGAAACCATTATTATCATGAC
ATTAACCTATAAAAATAGGCGTATCACGAGGCCCTTTCGTCTCGCGCGTTTCGGTGATGACGGTGAAAAC
CTCTGACACATGCAGCTCCCGGAGACGGTCACAGCTTGTCTGTAAGCGGATGCCGGGAGCAGACAAGCCC
GTCAGGGCGCGTCAGCGGGTGTTGGCGGGTGTCGGGGCTGGCTTAACTATGCGGCATCAGAGCAGATTGT
ACTGAGAGTGCACCATATGCGGTGTGAAATACCGCACAGATGCGTAAGGAGAAAATACCGCATCAGGCGC
CATTCGCCATTCAGGCTGCGCAACTGTTGGGAAGGGCGATCGGTGCGGGCCTCTTCGCTATTACGCCAGC
TGGCGAAAGGGGGATGTGCTGCAAGGCGATTAAGTTGGGTAACGCCAGGGTTTTCCCAGTCACGACGTTG
TAAAACGACGGCCAGTGAATTCAAGCTTTATTATTTAACCCTAGAAAGATAATCATATTGTGACGTACGT
TAAAGATAATCATGCGTAAAATTGACGCATGTGTTTTATCGGTCTGTATATCGAGGTTTATTTATTAATT
TGAATAGATATTAAGTTTTATTATATTTACACTTACATACTAATAATAAATTCAACAAACAATTTATTTA
TGTTTATTTATTTATTAAAAAAAAACAAAAACTCAAAATTTCTTCTATAAAGTAACAAAACTTTTAAACA
TTCTCTCTTTTACAAAAATAAACTTATTTTGTACTTTAAAAACAGTCATGTTGTAATCGATAATAAGTAA
TTAGCCTAGATATCGGCGCGCCTAACTTTAAATAATTGGCATTATTTAAAGTTAAGTACTCTAGTATGTC
GAGCCCCAGCTGGTTCTTTCCGCCTCAGAAGCCATAGAGCCCACCGCATCCCCAGCATGCCTGCTATTGT
CTTCCCAATCCTCCCCCTTGCTGTCCTGCCCCACCCCACCCCCCAGAATAGAATGACACCTACTCAGACA
ATGCGATGCAATTTCCTCATTTTATTAGGAAAGGACAGTGGGAGTGGCACCTTCCAGGGTCAAGGAAGGC
ACGGGGGAGGGGCAAACAACAGATGGCTGGCAACTAGAAGGCACAGTCGAGGCTGATCAGCGAGCTCTAG
AGCCTATTCCTTTGCCCTCGGACGAGTGCTGGGGCGTCGGTTTCCACTATCGGCGAGTACTTCTACACAG
CCATCGGTCCAGACGGCCGCGCTTCTGCGGGCGATTTGTGTACGCCCGACAGTCCCGGCTCCGGATCGGA
CGATTGCGTCGCATCGACCCTGCGCCCAAGCTGCATCATCGAAATTGCCGTCAACCAAGCTCTGATAGAG
TTGGTCAAGACCAATGCGGAGCATATACGCCCGGAGCCGCGGCGATCCTGCAAGCTCCGGATGCCTCCGC
TCGAAGTAGCGCGTCTGCTGCTCCATACAAGCCAACCACGGCCTCCAGAAGAAGATGTTGGCGACCTCGT
ATTGGGAATCCCCGAACATCGCCTCGCTCCAGTCAATGACCGCTGTTATGCGGCCATTGTCCGTCAGGAC
ATTGTTGGAGCCGAAATCCGCGTGCACGAGGTGCCGGACTTCGGGGCAGTCCTCGGCCCAAAGCATCAGC
TCATCGAGAGCCTGCGCGACGGACGCACTGACGGTGTCGTCCATCACAGTTTGCCAGTGATACACATGGG
GATCAGCAATCGCGCATATGAAATCACGCCACGTAGTGTATTGACCGATTCCTTGCGGTCCGAATGGGCC
GAACCCGCTCGTCTGGCTAAGATCGGCCGCAGCGATCGCATCCATGGCCTCCGCGACCGGCTGCAGAACA
GCGGGCAGTTCGGTTTCAGGCAGGTCTTGCAACGTGACACCCTGTGCACGGCGGGAGATGCAATAGGTCA
GGCTCTCGCTGAATTCCCCAATGTCAAGCACTTCCGGAATCGGGAGCGCGGCCGATGCAAAGTGCCGATG
AACATAACGATCTTTGTAGAAACCATCGGCGCAGCTATTTACCCGCAGGACATATCCACGCCCTCCTACA
TCGAAGCTGAAAGCACGAGATTCTTCGCCCTCCGAGAGCTGCATCAGGTCGGAGACGCTGTCGAACTTTT
CGATCAGAAACTTCTCGACAGACGTCGCGGTGAGTTCAGGCTTTTTCATGGTGGCGTTGGCTGCAGGTCG
AAAGGCCCGGAGATGAGGAAGAGGAGAACAGCGCGGCAGACGTGCGCTTTTGAAGCGTGCAGAATGCCGG
GCCTCCGGAGGACCTTCGGGCGCCCGCCCCGCCCCTGAGCCCGCCCCTGAGCCCGCCCCCGGACCCACCC
CTTCCCAGCCTCTGAGCCCAGAAAGCGAAGGAGCAAAGCTGCTATTGGCCGCTGCCCCAAAGGCCTACCC
GCTTCCATTGCTCAGCGGTGCTGTCCATCTGCACGAGACTAGTGAGACGTGCTACTTCCATTTGTCACGT
CCTGCACGACGCGAGCTGCGGGGCGGGGGGGAACTTCCTGACTAGGGGAGGAGTAGAAGGTGGCGCGAAG
GGGCCACCAAAGAACGGAGCCGGTTGGCGCCTACCGGTGGATGTGGAATGTGTGCGAGGCCAGAGGCCAC
TTGTGTAGCGCCAAGTGCCCAGCGGGGCTGCTAAAGCGCATGCTCCAGACTGCCTTGGGAAAAGCGCCTC
CCCTACCCGGTAGAATTAATTCGATATCAAGCTGAAGTTCCTATACTTTCTCATATGTAACTTTAAATAA
TTGGCATTATTTAAAGTTATTACTTGTACAGCTCGTCCATGGCTCCGGTGCCCGTCAGTGGGCAGAGCGC
ACATCGCCCACAGTCCCCGAGAAGTTGGGGGGAGGGGTCGGCAATTGAACCGGTGCCTAGAGAAGGTGGC
GCGGGGTAAACTGGGAAAGTGATGTCGTGTACTGGCTCCGCCTTTTTCCCGAGGGTGGGGGAGAACCGTA
TATAAGTGCAGTAGTCGCCGTGAACGTTCTTTTTCGCAACGGGTTTGCCGCCAGAACACAGGTAAGTGCC
GTGTGTGGTTCCCGCGGGCCTGGCCTCTTTACGGGTTATGGCCCTTGCGTGCCTTGAATTACTTCCACGC
CCCTGGCTGCAGTACGTGATTCTTGATCCCGAGCTTCGGGTTGGAAGTGGGTGGGAGAGTTCGAGGCCTT
GCGCTTAAGGAGCCCCTTCGCCTCGTGCTTGAGTTGAGGCCTGGCTTGGGCGCTGGGGCCGCCGCGTGCG
AATCTGGTGGCACCTTCGCGCCTGTCTCGCTGCTTTCGATAAGTCTCTAGCCATTTAAAATTTTTGATGA
CCTGCTGCGACGCTTTTTTTCTGGCAAGATAGTCTTGTAAATGCGGGCCAAGATCTGCACACTGGTATTT
CGGTTTTTGGGGCCGCGGGCGGCGACGGGGCCCGTGCGTCCCAGCGCACATGTTCGGCGAGGCGGGGCCT
GCGAGCGCGGCCACCGAGAATCGGACGGGGGTAGTCTCAAGCTGGCCGGCCTGCTCTGGTGCCTGGCCTC
GCGCCGCCGTGTATCGCCCCGCCCTGGGCGGCAAGGCTGGCCCGGTCGGCACCAGTTGCGTGAGCGGAAA
GATGGCCGCTTCCCGGCCCTGCTGCAGGGAGCTCAAAATGGAGGACGCGGCGCTCGGGAGAGCGGGCGGG
TGAGTCACCCACACAAAGGAAAAGGGCCTTTCCGTCCTCAGCCGTCGCTTCATGTGACTCCACGGAGTAC
CGGGCGCCGTCCAGGCACCTCGATTAGTTCTCGAGCTTTTGGAGTACGTCGTCTTTAGGTTGGGGGGAGG
GGTTTTATGCGATGGAGTTTCCCCACACTGAGTGGGTGGAGACTGAAGTTAGGCCAGCTTGGCACTTGAT
GTAATTCTCCTTGGAATTTGCCCTTTTTGAGTTTGGATCTTGGTTCATTCTCAAGCCTCAGACAGTGGTT
CAAAGTTTTTTTCTTCCATTTCAGGTGTCGTGAGAGCTCGTTTAGTGAACCGTCAGATCGCCTGGAGACG
CCATCCACGCTGTTTTGACCTCCATAGAAGACACACAAGTTTGTACAAAAAAGTTGGCCCCCGCGGCGGC
GGCACCATGGCGCACGCTGGGAGAACAGGGTACGATAACCGGGAGATAGTGATGAAGTACATCCATTATA
AGCTGTCGCAGAGGGGCTACGAGTGGGATGCGGGAGATGTGGGCGCCGCGCCCCCGGGGGCCGCCCCCGC
ACCGGGCATCTTCTCCTCCCAGCCCGGGCACACGCCCCATCCAGCCGCATCCCGGGACCCGGTCGCCAGG
ACCTCGCCGCTGCAGACCCCGGCTGCCCCCGGCGCCGCCGCGGGGCCTGCGCTCAGCCCGGTGCCACCTG
TGGTCCACCTGACCCTCCGCCAGGCCGGCGACGACTTCTCCCGCCGCTACCGCCGCGACTTCGCCGAGAT
GTCCAGCCAGCTGCACCTGACGCCCTTCACCGCGCGGGGACGCTTTGCCACGGTGGTGGAGGAGCTCTTC
AGGGACGGGGTGAACTGGGGGAGGATTGTGGCCTTCTTTGAGTTCGGTGGGGTCATGTGTGTGGAGAGCG
TCAACCGGGAGATGTCGCCCCTGGTGGACAACATCGCCCTGTGGATGACTGAGTACCTGAACCGGCACCT
GCACACCTGGATCCAGGATAACGGAGGCTGGGATGCCTTTGTGGAACTGTACGGCCCCAGCATGCGGCCT
CTGTTTGATTTCTCCTGGCTGTCTCTGAAGACTCTGCTCAGTTTGGCCCTGGTGGGAGCTTGCATCACCC
TGGGTGCCTATCTGGGCCACAAGTAGCCAGCTTTCTTGTACAAAGTGGTATACCCATACGATGTTCCAGA
TTACGCTTAGTAATGAGAAATACTCAGAAGATGTCACTCACCATAGAGAGACCATTAATGGGTCTCCTAG
GCCACTGAGCAAGAACTATGAATGAGATCTTTAGACATATTGCGGCCGCTTTCTCCGCGATCCAGACATG
ATAAGATACATTGATGAGTTTGGACAAACCAAAACTAGAATGCAGTGAAAAAAATGCCTTATTTGTGAAA
TTTGTGATGCTATTGCCTTATTTGTAACCATTATAAGCTGCAATAAACAAGTTATCTATAACAAGAAAAT
ATATATATAATAAGTTATCACGTAAGTAGAACATGAAATAACAATATAATTATCGTATGAGTTAAATCTT
AAAAGTCACGTAAAAGATAATCATGCGTCATTTTGACTCACGCGGTCGTTATAGTTCAAAATCAGTGACA
CTTACCGCATTGACAAGCACGCCTCACGGGAGCTCCAAGCGGCGACTGAGATGTCCTAAATGCACAGCGA
CGGATTCGCGCTATTTAGAAAGAGAGAGCAATATTTCAAGAATGCATGCGTCAATTTTACGCAGACTATC
TTTCTAGGGTTAAAAAAAGCTTGGCGTAATCATGGTCATAGCTGTTTCCTGTGTGAAATTGTTATCCGCT
CACAATTCCACACAACATACGAGCCGGAAGCATAAAGTGTAAAGCCTGGGGTGCCTAATGAGTGAGCTAA
CTCACATTAATTGCGTTGCGCTCACTGCCCGCTTTCCAGTCGGGAAACCTGTCGTGCCAGCTGCATTAAT
GAATCGGCCAACGCGCGGGGAGAGGCGGTTTGCGTATTGGGCGCACTTCCGCTTCCTCGCTCACTGACTC
GCTGCGCTCGGTCGTTCGGCTGCGGCGAGCGGTATCAGCTCACTCAAAGGCGGTAATACGGTTATCCACA
GAATCAGGGGATAACGCAGGAAAGAACATGTGAGCAAAAGGCCAGCAAAAGGCCAGGAACCGTAAAAAGG
CCGCGTTGCTGGCGTTTTTCCATAGGCTCCGCCCCCCTGACGAGCATCACAAAAATCGACGCTCAAGTCA
GAGGTGGCGAAACCCGACAGGACTATAAAGATACCAGGCGTTTCCCCCTGGAAGCTCCCTCGTGCGCTCT
CCTGTTCCGACCCTGCCGCTTACCGGATACCTGTCCGCCTTTCTCCCTTCGGGAAGCGTGGCGCTTTCTC
ATAGCTCACGCTGTAGGTATCTCAGTTCGGTGTAGGTCGTTCGCTCCAAGCTGGGCTGTGTGCACGAACC
CCCCGTTCAGCCCGACCGCTGCGCCTTATCCGGTAACTATCGTCTTGAGTCCAACCCGGTAAGACACGAC
TTATCGCCACTGGCAGCAGCCACTGGTAACAGGATTAGCAGAGCGAGGTATGTAGGCGGTGCTACAGAGT
TCTTGAAGTGGTGGCCTAACTACGGCTACACTAGAAGAACAGTATTTGGTATCTGCGCTCTGCTGAAGCC
AGTTACCTTCGGAAAAAGAGTTGGTAGCTCTTGATCCGGCAAACAAACCACCGCTGGTAGCGGTGGTTTT
TTTGTTTGCAAGCAGCAGATTACGCGCAGAAAAAAAGGATCTCAA
